>Addgene plasmid #27548 | pETZZtevPP7CP(C68A,C73A) | depositor full sequence | sequence record 12972 | Author sequence
TGGCGAATGGG
[124 nt withheld, positions 12-135]
C
[91 nt withheld, positions 137-227]
A
[49 nt withheld, positions 229-277]
CCTTTGACGTTGGAGTCCACGTTCTTT
[37 nt withheld, positions 305-341]
ACCCTATCTCGGTCTATTCTTTTGATTTATAAGGGATTTTGCCGATTTCGGCCTATTGGTTAAAAAATGA
GCTGATTTAACAAAAATTTAACGCGAATTTTAACAAAATATTAACGTTTACAATTTCAGGTGGCACTTTT
CGGGGAAATGTGCGCGGAACCCCTATTTGTTTATTTTTCTAAATACATTCAAATATGTATCCGCTCATGA
ATTAATTCTTAGAAAAACTCATCGAGCATCAAATGAAACTGCAATTTATTCATATCAGGATTATCAATAC
CATATTTTTGAAAAAGCCGTTTCTGTAATGAAGGAGAAAACTCACCGAGGCAGTTCCATAGGATGGCAAG
ATCCTGGTATCGGTCTGCGATTCCGACTCGTCCAACATCAATACAACCTATTAATTTCCCCTCGTCAAAA
ATAAGGTTATCAAGTGAGAAATCACCATGAGTGACGACTGAATCCGGTGAGAATGGCAAAAGTTTATGCA
TTTCTTTCCAGACTTGTTCAACAGGCCAGCCATTACGCTCGTCATCAAAATCACTCGCATCAACCAAACC
GTTATTCATTCGTGATTGCGCCTGAGCGAGACGAAATACGCGATCGCTGTTAAAAGGACAATTACAAACA
GGAATCGAATGCAACCGGCGCAGGAACACTGCCAGCGCATCAACAATATTTTCACCTGAATCAGGATATT
CTTCTAATACCTGGAATGCTGTTTTCCCGGGGATCGCAGTGGTGAGTAACCATGCATCATCAGGAGTACG
GATAAAATGCTTGATGGTCGGAAGAGGCATAAATTCCGTCAGCCAGTTTAGTCTGACCATCTCATCTGTA
ACATCATTGGCAACGCTACCTTTGCCATGTTTCAGAAACAACTCTGGCGCATCGGGCTTCCCATACAATC
GATAGATTGTCGCACCTGATTGCCCGACATTATCGCGAGCCCATTTATACCCATATAAATCAGCATCCAT
GTTGGAATTTAATCGCGGCCTAGAGCAAGACGTTTCCCGTTGAATATGGCTCATAACACCCCTTGTATTA
CTGTTTATGTAAGCAGACAGTTTTATTGTTCATGACCAAAATCCCTTAACGTGAGTTTTCGTTCCACTGA
GCGTCAGACCCCGTAGAAAAGATCAAAGGATCTTCTTGAGATCCTTTTTTTCTGCGCGTAATCTGCTGCT
TGCAAACAAAAAAACCACCGCTACCAGCGGTGGTTTGTTTGCCGGATCAAGAGCTACCAACTCTTTTTCC
GAAGGTAACTGGCTTCAGCAGAGCGCAGATACCAAATACTGTCCTTCTAGTGTAGCCGTAGTTAGGCCAC
CACTTCAAGAACTCTGTAGCACCGCCTACATACCTCGCTCTGCTAATCCTGTTACCAGTGGCTGCTGCCA
GTGGCGATAAGTCGTGTCTTACCGGGTTGGACTCAAGACGATAGTTACCGGATAAGGCGCAGCGGTCGGG
CTGAACGGGGGGTTCGTGCACACAGCCCAGCTTGGAGCGAACGACCTACACCGAACTGAGATACCTACAG
CGTGAGCTATGAGAAAGCGCCACGCTTCCCGAAGGGAGAAAGGCGGACAGGTATCCGGTAAGCGGCAGGG
TCGGAACAGGAGAGCGCACGAGGGAGCTTCCAGGGGGAAACGCCTGGTATCTTTATAGTCCTGTCGGGTT
TCGCCACCTCTGACTTGAGCGTCGATTTTTGTGATGCTCGTCAGGGGGGCGGAGCCTATGGAAAAACGCC
AGCAACGCGGCCTTTTTACGGTTCCTGGCCTTTTGCTGGCCTTTTGCTCACATGTTCTTTCCTGCGTTAT
CCCCTGATTCTGTGGATAACCGTATTACCGCCTTTGAGTGAGCTGATACCGCTCGCCGCAGCCGAACGAC
CGAGCGCAGCGAGTCAGTGAGCGAGGAAGCGGAAGAGCGCCTGATGCGGTATTTTCTCCTTACGCATCTG
TGCGGTATTTCACACCGCATATATGGTGCACTCTCAGTACAATCTGCTCTGATGCCGCATAGTTAAGCCA
GTATACACTCCGCTATCGCTACGTGACTGGGTCATGGCTGCGCCCCGACACCCGCCAACACCCGCTGACG
CGCCCTGACGGGCTTGTCTGCTCCCGGCATCCGCTTACAGACAAGCTGTGACCGTCTCCGGGAGCTGCAT
GTGTCAGAGGTTTTCACCGTCATCACCGAAACGCGCGAGGCAGCTGCGGTAAAGCTCATCAGCGTGGTCG
TGAAGCGATTCACAGATGTCTGCCTGTTCATCCGCGTCCAGCTCGTTGAGTTTCTCCAGAAGCGTTAATG
TCTGGCTTCTGATAAAGCGGGCCATGTTAAGGGCGGTTTTTTCCTGTTTGGTCACTGATGCCTCCGTGTA
AGGGGGATTTCTGTTCATGGGGGTAATGATACCGATGAAACGAGAGAGGATGCTCACGATACGGGTTACT
GATGATGAACATGCCCGGTTACTGGAACGTTGTGAGGGTAAACAACTGGCGGTATGGATGCGGCGGGACC
AGAGAAAAATCACTCAGGGTCAATGCCAGCGCTTCGTTAATACAGATGTAGGTGTTCCACAGGGTAGCCA
GCAGCATCCTGCGATGCAGATCCGGAACATAATGGTGCAGGGCGCTGACTTCCGCGTTTCCAGACTTTAC
GAAACACGGAAACCGAAGACCATTCATGTTGTTGCTCAGGTCGCAGACGTTTTGCAGCAGCAGTCGCTTC
ACGTTCGCTCGCGTATCGGTGATTCATTCTGCTAACCAGTAAGGCAACCCCGCCAGCCTAGCCGGGTCCT
CAACGACAGGAGCACGATCATGCGCACCCGTGGGGCCGCCATGCCGGCGATAATGGCCTGCTTCTCGCCG
AAACGTTTGGTGGCGGGACCAGTGACGAAGGCTTGAGCGAGGGCGTGCAAGATTCCGAATACCGCAAGCG
ACAGGCCGATCATCGTCGCGCTCCAGCGAAAGCGGTCCTCGCCGAAAATGACCCAGAGCGCTGCCGGCAC
CTGTCCTACGAGTTGCATGATAAAGAAGACAGTCATAAGTGCGGCGACGATAGTCATGCCCCGCGCCCAC
CGGAAGGAGCTGACTGGGTTGAAGGCTCTCAAGGGCATCGGTCGAGATCCCGGTGCCTAATGAGTGAGCT
AACTTACATTAATTGCGTTGCGCTCACTGCCCGCTTTCCAGTCGGGAAACCTGTCGTGCCAGCTGCATTA
ATGAATCGGCCAACGCGCGGGGAGAGGCGGTTTGCGTATTGGGCGCCAGGGTGGTTTTTCTTTTCACCAG
TGAGACGGGCAACAGCTGATTGCCCTTCACCGCCTGGCCCTGAGAGAGTTGCAGCAAGCGGTCCACGCTG
GTTTGCCCCAGCAGGCGAAAATCCTGTTTGATGGTGGTTAACGGCGGGATATAACATGAGCTGTCTTCGG
TATCGTCGTATCCCACTACCGAGATATCCGCACCAACGCGCAGCCCGGACTCGGTAATGGCGCGCATTGC
GCCCAGCGCCATCTGATCGTTGGCAACCAGCATCGCAGTGGGAACGATGCCCTCATTCAGCATTTGCATG
GTTTGTTGAAAACCGGACATGGCACTCCAGTCGCCTTCCCGTTCCGCTATCGGCTGAATTTGATTGCGAG
TGAGATATTTATGCCAGCCAGCCAGACGCAGACGCGCCGAGACAGAACTTAATGGGCCCGCTAACAGCGC
GATTTGCTGGTGACCCAATGCGACCAGATGCTCCACGCCCAGTCGCGTACCGTCTTCATGGGAGAAAATA
ATACTGTTGATGGGTGTCTGGTCAGAGACATCAAGAAATAACGCCGGAACATTAGTGCAGGCAGCTTCCA
CAGCAATGGCATCCTGGTCATCCAGCGGATAGTTAATGATCAGCCCACTGACGCGTTGCGCGAGAAGATT
GTGCACCGCCGCTTTACAGGCTTCGACGCCGCTTCGTTCTACCATCGACACCACCACGCTGGCACCCAGT
TGATCGGCGCGAGATTTAATCGCCGCGACAATTTGCGACGGCGCGTGCAGGGCCAGACTGGAGGTGGCAA
CGCCAATCAGCAACGACTGTTTGCCCGCCAGTTGTTGTGCCACGCGGTTGGGAATGTAATTCAGCTCCGC
CATCGCCGCTTCCACTTTTTCCCGCGTTTTCGCAGAAACGTGGCTGGCCTGGTTCACCACGCGGGAAACG
GTCTGATAAGAGACACCGGCATACTCTGCGACATCGTATAACGTTACTGGTTTCACATTCACCACCCTGA
ATTGACTCTCTTCCGGGCGCTATCATGCCATACCGCGAAAGGTTTTGCGCCATTCGATGGTGTCCGGGAT
CTCGACGCTCTCCCTTATGCGACTCCTGCATTAGGAAGCAGCCCAGTAGTAGGTTGAGGCCGTTGAGCAC
CGCCGCCGCAAGGAATGGTGCATGCAAGGAGATGGCGCCCAACAGTCCCCCGGCCACGGGGCCTGCCACC
ATACCCACGCCGAAACAAGCGCTCATGAGCCCGAAGTGGCGAGCCCGATCTTCCCCATCGGTGATGTCGG
CGATATAGGCGCCAGCAACCGCACCTGTGGCGCCGGTGATGCCGGCCACGATGCGTCCGGCGTAGAGGAT
CGAGATCTCGATCCCGCGAAATTAATACGACTCACTATAGGGGAATTGTGAGCGGATAACAATTCCCCTC
TAGAACTAATTTTGTTTAACTTTAAGAAGGAGATATACCATGGAAACCGCGGCTCTTGCGCAACACGATG
AAGCCGTGGACAACAAATTCAACAAAGAACAACAAAACGCGTTCTATGAGATCTTACATTTACCTAACTT
AAACGAAGAACAACGAAACGCCTTCATCCAAAGTTTAAAAGATGACCCAAGCCAAAGCGCTAACCTTTTA
GCAGAAGCTAAAAAGCTAAATGATGCTCAGGCGCCGAAAGTAGACAACAAATTCAACAAAGAACAACAAA
ACGCGTTCTATGAGATCTTACATTTACCTAACTTAAACGAAGAACAACGAAACGCCTTCATCCAAAGTTT
AAAAGATGACCCAAGCCAAAGCGCTAACCTTTTAGCAGAAGCTAAAAAGCTAAATGGTGCTCAGGCGCCG
AAAGTAGACGCGAATTCCGCGGGGAAGTCAACCGATTATGATATTCCAACTACTGCTAGCGAGAATTTGT
ATTTTCAGGGTTCCCATATGGCTAGCATGGCCAAAACCATCGTTCTTGCGGTCGGCGAGGCTACTCGCAC
TCTGACTGAGATCCAGTCCACCGCAGACCGTCAGATCTTCGAAGAGAAGGTCGGGCCTCTGGTGGGTCGG
CTGCGCCTCACGGCTTCGCTCCGTCAAAACGGAGCCAAGACCGCGTATCGCGTCAACCTAAAACTGGATC
AGGCGGACGTCGTTGATGCATCCACCAGCGTCGCCGGCGAGCTTCCGAAAGTGCGCTACACTCAGGTATG
GTCGCACGACGTGACAATCGTTGCGAATAGCACCGAGGCCTCGCGCAAATCGTTGTACGATTTGACCAAG
TCCCTCGTCGCGACCTCGCAGGTCGAAGATCTTGTCGTCAACCTTGTGCCGCTGGGCCGTTCCCTCGAGC
ACCACCACCACCACCACTGAGATCCGGCTGCTAACAAAGCCCGAAAGGAAGCTGAGTTGGCTGCTGCCAC
CGCTGAGCAATAACTAGCATAACCCCTTGGGGCCTCTAAACGGGTCTTGAGGGGTTTTTTGCTGAAAGGA
GGAACTATATCCGGAT
Features (pLannotate 1.2.2; 21 found; start..end, strand, type, name):
     12..467     +  rep_origin     f1 ori (sequence partly withheld): f1 bacteriophage origin of replication; arrow indicates direction of (+) strand synthesis
    494..551     +  promoter       AmpR promoter (fragment): bla
    560..1375    -  CDS            KanR: aminoglycoside phosphotransferase; aph(3')-Ia; confers resistance to kanamycin in bacteria or G418 (Geneticin®) in eukaryotes
   1497..2085    +  rep_origin     ori: high-copy-number ColE1/pMB1/pBR322/pUC origin of replication
   2271..2413    -  misc_feature   bom: basis of mobility region from pBR322
   2515..2706    -  CDS            rop: Rop protein, which maintains plasmids at low copy number; rop
   2723..3103    +  CDS            YPB1_ECOLX: Protein predicted: Swiss-Prot protein existence level 4. From Escherichia coli.
   3175..3466    -  CDS            TcR (fragment): tetracycline efflux protein; tet; confers resistance to tetracycline
   3481..3502    -  protein_bind   CAP binding site: CAP binding activates transcription in the presence of cAMP. E. coli catabolite activator protein
   3515..4597    -  CDS            lacI: lac repressor; lacI; The lac repressor binds to the lac operator to inhibit transcription in E. coli. This inhibition can be relieved by adding lactose or isopropyl-β-D-thiogalactopyranoside (IPTG).
   4598..4675    -  promoter       lacI promoter: lacI
   4683..4962    -  CDS            TcR (fragment): tetracycline efflux protein; tet; confers resistance to tetracycline
   4984..5002    +  promoter       T7 promoter: promoter for bacteriophage T7 RNA polymerase
   5003..5027    +  protein_bind   lac operator: The lac repressor binds to the lac operator to inhibit transcription in E. coli. This inhibition can be relieved by adding lactose or isopropyl-β-D-thiogalactopyranoside (IPTG). lac repressor encoded by lacI
   5042..5064    +  RBS            RBS: efficient ribosome binding site from bacteriophage T7 gene 10 (Olins and Rangwala, 1989)
   5107..5280    +  CDS            ProtA: IgG-binding unit of Staphylococcus aureus protein A
   5284..5454    +  CDS            ProtA: IgG-binding unit of Staphylococcus aureus protein A
   5551..5931    +  CDS            COAT_BPPP7: Experimental evidence at protein level: Swiss-Prot protein existence level 1. Forms the phage shell; binds to the phage RNA. From Pseudomonas phage PP7 (Bacteriophage PP7).
   5941..5958    +  CDS            9xHis (fragment): 9xHis affinity tag
   5968..6017    +  CDS            SET1 (fragment): solubility-enhancement tag derived from T7 phage gene 10B
   6025..6072    +  terminator     T7 terminator: transcription terminator for bacteriophage T7 RNA polymerase
