[The description below was written by a language model from this plasmid's Addgene catalogue record and pLannotate feature annotations shown in this document.]
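Description:
pETZZtevPP7CP(C68A,C73A) is a bacterial expression plasmid built on the pET28 backbone for producing a tagged, assembly-deficient form of the Pseudomonas phage PP7 coat protein in E. coli. The 6,097-nt sequence carries the usual pET maintenance elements: a ColE1/pBR322-type origin with the adjacent bom site and rop gene, an f1 phage origin, and a kanamycin resistance gene (aminoglycoside phosphotransferase) for selection. A lacI gene with its own promoter supplies lac repressor. The short tetracycline-resistance fragments and other small hits in the annotation appear to be pBR322-derived backbone remnants rather than functional parts.

The expression cassette runs from a T7 promoter with a lac operator and the T7 gene 10 ribosome binding site to the T7 terminator, so transcription depends on T7 RNA polymerase in the host and is inducible with IPTG. The open reading frame, cloned between NcoI and XhoI, begins with two tandem IgG-binding units derived from Staphylococcus aureus protein A (the ZZ tag). According to the catalogue entry, a TEV protease cleavage site follows, although it is not separately annotated. Next comes the PP7 coat protein and a backbone-encoded C-terminal six-histidine tag. Two cysteines in the coat protein are changed to alanine (C68A, C73A) to inhibit its polymerization into capsids.

PP7 coat protein binds phage RNA, and the associated publication concerns RNA-based affinity purification of ribonucleoprotein complexes. This suggests the recombinant fusion serves as an affinity reagent in that work: the ZZ tag would allow capture on IgG resin, TEV cleavage would allow release, and the His tag would aid purification of the protein itself.
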