Addgene plasmid #27548: pETZZtevPP7CP(C68A,C73A)
Depositing lab: Kathleen Collins. Depositing organization: University of California, Berkeley. Publication: RNA-based affinity purification reveals 7SK RNPs with distinct composition and regulation. Hogg JR, Collins K. RNA. 2007 Jun . 13(6):868-80. 10.1261/rna.565207 PubMed 17456562.
Backbone
  Vector backbone: pET28
  Backbone size w/o insert (bp): 5300
  Vector type: Bacterial Expression
Growth in bacteria
  Bacterial resistance: Kanamycin, 50 μg/mL
  Growth temperature: 37°C
  Growth strain: DH5alpha
  Copy number: Unknown
Gene/Insert
  Gene/Insert name: Pseudomonas phage PP7 coat protein (alt name: PP7CP)
  Species: Pseudomonas phage PP7
  Insert size (bp): 900
  Mutation: changed two cysteine to alanine (C68A,C73A) to inhibit coat protein polymerization into capsid
  GenBank ID: CAA56473
  Entrez Gene: cp (a.k.a. PP7p2)
  Tag / fusion protein: tandem protein A (ZZ) (N terminal on insert); TEV protease cleavage site (N terminal on insert); six histidine tag (C terminal on backbone)
  Cloning method: Restriction Enzyme; 5′ cloning site NcoI (unknown if destroyed); 3′ cloning site XhoI (unknown if destroyed)
  Sequencing primers: 5′ T7 Fwd
Resource information
  A portion of this plasmid was derived from a plasmid made by: David Peabody
Terms and licenses: Academic/Nonprofit Terms; Industry Terms: Not Available to Industry
How to cite: pETZZtevPP7CP(C68A,C73A) was a gift from Kathleen Collins (Addgene plasmid # 27548 ; http://n2t.net/addgene:27548 ; RRID:Addgene_27548)
