>Addgene plasmid #27548 | pETZZtevPP7CP(C68A,C73A) | addgene partial sequence | sequence record 33985 | 27548 with T7-term
CGGATCTCAGTGGTGGTGGTGGTGGTGCTCGAGGGAACGGCCCAGCGGCACAAGGTTGACGACAAGATCT
TCGACCTGCGAGGTCGCGACGAGGGACTTGGTCAAATCGTACAACGATTTGCGCGAGGCCTCGGTGCTAT
TCGCAACGATTGTCACGTCGTGCGACCATACCTGAGTGTAGCGCACTTTCGGAAGCTCGCCGGCGACGCT
GGTGGATGCATCAACGACGTCCGCCTGATCCAGTTTTAGGTTGACGCGATACGCGGTCTTGGCTCCGTTT
TGACGGAGCGAAGCCGTGAGGCGCAGCCGACCCACCAGAGGCCCGACCTTCTCTTCGAAGATCTGACGGT
CTGCGGTGGACTGGATCTCAGTCAGAGTGCGAGTAGCCTCGCCGACCGCAAGAACGATGGTTTTGGCCAT
GCTAGCCATATGGGAACCCTGAAAATACAAATTCTCGCTAGCAGTAGTTGGAATATCATAATCGGTTGAC
TTCCCCGCGGAATTCGCGTCTACTTTCGGCGCCTGAGCACCATTTAGCTTTTTAGCTTCTGCTAAAAGGT
TAGCGCTTTGGCTTGGGTCATCTTTTAAACTTTGGATGAAGGCGTTTCGTTGTTCTTCGTTTAAGTTAGG
TAAATGTAAGATCTCATAGAACGCGTTTTGTTGTTCTTTGTTGAATTTGTTGTCTACTTTCGGCGCCTGA
GCATCATTTAGCTTTTTAGCTTCTGCTAAAAGGTTAGCGCTTTGGCTTGGGTCATCTTTTAAACTTTGGA
TGAAGGCGTTTCGTTGTTCTTCGTTTAAGTTAGGTAAATGTAAGATCTCATAGAACGCGTTTTGTTGTTC
TTTGTGATT
