>Addgene plasmid #27548 | pETZZtevPP7CP(C68A,C73A) | addgene partial sequence | sequence record 33986 | 27548 with T7
TAGAATAATTTTGTTTAACTTTAAGAAGGAGATATACCATGGAAACCGCGGCTCTTGCGCAACACGATGA
AGCCGTGGACAACAAATTCAACAAAGAACAACAAAACGCGTTCTATGAGATCTTACATTTACCTAACTTA
AACGAAGAACAACGAAACGCCTTCATCCAAAGTTTAAAAGATGACCCAAGCCAAAGCGCTAACCTTTTAG
CAGAAGCTAAAAAGCTAAATGATGCTCAGGCGCCGAAAGTAGACAACAAATTCAACAAAGAACAACAAAA
CGCGTTCTATGAGATCTTACATTTACCTAACTTAAACGAAGAACAACGAAACGCCTTCATCCAAAGTTTA
AAAGATGACCCAAGCCAAAGCGCTAACCTTTTAGCAGAAGCTAAAAAGCTAAATGGTGCTCAGGCGCCGA
AAGTAGACGCGAATTCCGCGGGGAAGTCAACCGATTATGATATTCCAACTACTGCTAGCGAGAATTTGTA
TTTTCAGGGTTCCCATATGGCTAGCATGGCCAAAACCATCGTTCTTGCGGTCGGCGAGGCTACTCGCACT
CTGACTGAGATCCAGTCCACCGCAGACCGTCAGATCTTCGAAGAGAAGGTCGGGCCTCTGGTGGGTCGGC
TGCGCCTCACGGCTTCGCTCCGTCAAAACGGAGCCAAGACCGCGTATCGCGTCAACCTAAAACTGGATCA
GGCGGACGTCGTTGATGCATCCACCAGCGTCGCCGGCGAGCTTCCGAAAGTGCGCTACACTCANGTATGG
TCGCACGACGTGACAATCGTTGCGAATAGCACCGAGGCCTCGCGCAAATCGTTGTACGATTTGACCAAGT
CCCT
